Addgene plasmid #49855: pcDNA3.2-Cx43-M100/125L-siResist
Purpose: Encodes human connexin 43 with M100 and M125 mutated to L and wobble mutations conferring resistance against an siRNA
Depositing lab: Robin Shaw. Depositing organization: Cedars-Sinai Medical Center. Publication: Autoregulation of Connexin43 Gap Junction Formation by Internally Translated Isoforms. Smyth JW, Shaw RM. Cell Rep. 2013 Nov 5. pii: S2211-1247(13)00578-0. doi: 10.1016/j.celrep.2013.10.009. PubMed 24210816.
Backbone
  Vector backbone: pcDNA3.2/V5-DEST
  Backbone manufacturer: Life Technologies
  Backbone size w/o insert (bp): 7711
  Total vector size (bp): 8893
  Vector type: Mammalian Expression
  Selectable markers: Neomycin (select with G418)
Growth in bacteria
  Bacterial resistance: Ampicillin, 100 μg/mL
  Growth temperature: 37°C
  Growth strain: DH5alpha
  Copy number: High Copy
Gene/Insert
  Gene/Insert name: Connexin 43 (alt name: GJA1)
  Species: H. sapiens (human)
  Insert size (bp): 1146
  Mutation: Methionine100 and Methionine 125 mutated to Leucine. Contains several wobble mutations to confer resistance to siRNA
  GenBank ID: NM_000165.3
  Entrez Gene: GJA1 (a.k.a. AVSD3, CMDR, CX43, EKVP, EKVP3, GJAL, HLHS1, HSS, ODDD, PPKCA)
  Promoter: CMV
  Cloning method: Gateway Cloning
  Sequencing primers: 5′ CMV; 3′ V5
Terms and licenses: Academic/Nonprofit Terms; Industry Terms: Not Available to Industry
How to cite: pcDNA3.2-Cx43-M100/125L-siResist was a gift from Robin Shaw (Addgene plasmid # 49855 ; http://n2t.net/addgene:49855 ; RRID:Addgene_49855)
