[The description below was written by a language model from this plasmid's Addgene catalogue record.]
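Description:
pcDNA3.2-Cx43-M100/125L-siResist is a mammalian expression plasmid built on the pcDNA3.2/V5-DEST Gateway destination backbone, into which a mutated human connexin 43 (GJA1) coding sequence of about 1.1 kb was introduced by Gateway recombination, giving a total size of roughly 8.9 kb. It is maintained in E. coli as a high-copy plasmid under ampicillin selection. It also carries a neomycin resistance marker, so transfected mammalian cells can be selected with G418. Expression of the insert is driven by the CMV promoter, a strong constitutive promoter in most mammalian cell lines. The backbone is designed to offer a C-terminal V5 epitope, and a V5 primer is listed for 3′ sequencing, but the record does not say whether the connexin 43 open reading frame is fused in frame to that tag or ends at its own stop codon.

The insert carries two kinds of changes. Methionines 100 and 125 are replaced by leucine, which removes two internal AUG codons. Given the associated work on internally translated connexin 43 isoforms, these substitutions are presumably meant to block initiation at those positions while leaving the full-length protein otherwise intact. Several silent wobble-position mutations also make the transcript resistant to an siRNA directed against GJA1, although the record does not specify the siRNA target. Together these features suit knockdown-and-rescue experiments. Endogenous connexin 43 is depleted by siRNA and replaced with this resistant mutant, which allows the contribution of the shorter isoforms starting at these methionines to gap junction formation to be tested.
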