>Addgene plasmid #49855 | pcDNA3.2-Cx43-M100/125L-siResist | addgene partial sequence | sequence record 77946 | TK-pA-R 5'-ttgtctccttccgtgtttca-3'
ACTAACCGGTACGCGTAGAATCGAGACCGAGGAGAGGGTTAGGGATAGGCTTACCTTCGAACCGCGGGCC
CTCTAGATCAACCACTTTGTACAAGAAAGCTGGGTACTAGATCTCCAGGTCATCAGGCCGAGGTCTGCTG
CTGGCACGACTGCTGGCTCTGCTTGAAGGTCGCTGGTCCACAATGGCTAGTGGCTGTAATTCATGTCCAG
CAGCTAGTTTTTTTGAATTCTGGTTATCATCGGGGAAATCAAAAGGCTGTGCATGGGAGTTAGAGATGGT
GCTTCCCGCCTGCCCCATTCGATTTTGTTCTGCACTGTAATTAGCCCAGTTTTGCTCACTTGCTTGCTTG
TTGTAATTGCGGCAAGAAGAATTGTTTCTGTCGCCAGTAACCAGCTTGTACCCAGGAGGAGACATAGGCG
AGAGGGGAGCGGTTGGTGAGGAGCAGCCATTGAAATAAGCATATTTTTGAGACCCACAGTCTTTGGCAGG
GCTCAGCGCACCACTGGTCGCATGGTAAGGGTCGCTCTTTCCCTTAACCCGATCCTTAACGCCCTTGAAG
AAAACATAGAAGAGTTCAATGATATTCAAGGCCAGGGACACCAAGGACACCACCAGCATGAAGATGATGA
AGATGGTTTTCTCCGTGGGGCGAGAGAGGAAACAGTCCACCTGATGTGGGCAGGGATCTCTTTTGCAAGT
GTAAACAGCACTCAAGCTGAATCCATAGATGTACCACTGGATCAGCAAGAAGGCCACCTCAAAGATAGAC
TTGAAGAGGATACTGATGATGTAGGTTCGCAGCAACCCCCCTCGCATTTTCACCTTACCATGCTCTTCAA
TACCGTACTTGAACTTCTTTATCTCAATCTGCTTCAAGTGTAGGTCCACATTGACACCATCAGTTTGGGC
AACCTTGAGTTCTTCCTCTTTCTTGTTCAGTTTCTCTTCCTTTCGTAGCACATAGAACACATGAGCC
