>Addgene plasmid #49855 | pcDNA3.2-Cx43-M100/125L-siResist | addgene partial sequence | sequence record 77954 | CMV-F 5'-CGCAAATGGGCGGTAGGCGTG-3'
GGCTAGTTAAGCTATCAACAAGTTTGTACAAAAAAGCAGGCTTCACCATGGGTGACTGGAGCGCCTTAGG
CAAACTCCTTGACAAGGTTCAAGCCTACTCAACTGCTGGAGGGAAGGTGTGGCTGTCAGTACTTTTCATT
TTCCGAATCCTGCTGCTGGGGACAGCGGTTGAGTCAGCCTGGGGCGACGAACAATCCGCATTCCGCTGTA
ACACTCAGCAACCTGGTTGTGAAAATGTCTGCTATGACAAGTCTTTCCCAATCTCTCATGTGCGCTTCTG
GGTCCTGCAGATCATATTTGTGTCTGTACCCACACTCTTGTACCTGGCTCATGTGTTCTATGTGCTACGA
AAGGAAGAGAAACTGAACAAGAAAGAGGAAGAACTCAAGGTTGCCCAAACTGATGGTGTCAATGTGGACC
TACACTTGAAGCAGATTGAGATAAAGAAGTTCAAGTACGGTATTGAAGAGCATGGTAAGGTGAAAATGCG
AGGGGGGTTGCTGCGAACCTACATCATCAGTATCCTCTTCAAGTCTATCTTTGAGGTGGCCTTCTTGCTG
ATCCAGTGGTACATCTATGGATTCAGCTTGAGTGCTGTTTACACTTGCAAAAGAGATCCCTGCCCACATC
AGGTGGACTGTTTCCTCTCTCGCCCCACGGAGAAAACCATCTTCATCATCTTCATGCTGGTGGTGTCCTT
GGTGTCCCTGGCCTTGAATATCATTGAACTCTTCTATGTTTTCTTCAAGGGCGTTAAGGATCGGGTTAAG
GGAAAGAGCGACCCTTACCATGCGACCAGTGGTGCGCTGAGCCCTG
